>Addgene plasmid #121898 | PCRII apoBb.1 | addgene full sequence | sequence record 243547 | Addgene NGS Result
CAGGAAACAGCTATGACCATGATTACGCCAAGCTATTTAGGTGACACTATAGAATACTCAAGCTATGCAT
CAAGCTTGGTACCGAGCTCGGATCCACTAGTAACGGCCGCCAGTGTGCTGGAATTCGGCTTGTCGTTATG
CTTTTGCACCAGATGATGATGTCGACATCCTAAGCGTCAGAGCCGTACCAAAGGGAGATGAAAAAGTACT
GTTGGTCACTGGCAATATAAAGGCTGCACAATCCATGTTTGAAGGCTTAATGAATACTCTAGAAAAAATC
TCGTTTAAACTTGCAGGATTAGCAAGAGAATATGGTCTCGCTTTTCCAATTTTTGTTGCTGACGATGTTT
ATGGAGTAATTTCAAATGGACTCTCTGCTGCCCGCAGAGCTACACCAGGTGTTAGTGAGTTATCCCAACT
TTTCAGAAATGTAGTTGTCACATCCCAAAAGACCATCCAGGTCTTGATTGACAATGCCATCGAAGCCGAA
TTCTGCAGATATCCATCACACTGGCGGCCGCTCGAGCATGCATCTAGAGGGCCCAATTCGCCCTATAGTG
AGTCGTATTACAATTCACTGGCCGTCGTTTTACAACGTCGTGACTGGGAAAACCCTGGCGTTACCCAACT
TAATCGCCTTGCAGCACATCCCCCTTTCGCCAGCTGGCGTAATAGCGAAGAGGCCCGCACCGATCGCCCT
TCCCAACAGTTGCGCAGCCTGAATGGCGAATGG
[124 nt withheld, positions 734-857]
C
[91 nt withheld, positions 859-949]
A
[49 nt withheld, positions 951-999]
CCTTTGACGTTGGAGTCCACGTTCTTT
[37 nt withheld, positions 1027-1063]
ACCCTATCTCGGTCTATTCTTTTGATTTATAAGGGATTTTGCCGATTTCGGCCTATTGGTTAAAAAATGA
GCTGATTTAACAAAAATTTAACGCGAATTTTAACAAAATTCAGGGCGCAAGGGCTGCTAAAGGAAGCGGA
ACACGTAGAAAGCCAGTCCGCAGAAACGGTGCTGACCCCGGATGAATGTCAGCTACTGGGCTATCTGGAC
AAGGGAAAACGCAAGCGCAAAGAGAAAGCAGGTAGCTTGCAGTGGGCTTACATGGCGATAGCTAGACTGG
GCGGTTTTATGGACAGCAAGCGAACCGGAATTGCCAGCTGGGGCGCCCTCTGGTAAGGTTGGGAAGCCCT
GCAAAGTAAACTGGATGGCTTTCTTGCCGCCAAGGATCTGATGGCGCAGGGGATCAAGATCTGATCAAGA
GACAGGATGAGGATCGTTTCGCATGATTGAACAAGATGGATTGCACGCAGGTTCTCCGGCCGCTTGGGTG
GAGAGGCTATTCGGCTATGACTGGGCACAACAGACAATCGGCTGCTCTGATGCCGCCGTGTTCCGGCTGT
CAGCGCAGGGGCGCCCGGTTCTTTTTGTCAAGACCGACCTGTCCGGTGCCCTGAATGAACTGCAGGACGA
GGCAGCGCGGCTATCGTGGCTGGCCACGACGGGCGTTCCTTGCGCAGCTGTGCTCGACGTTGTCACTGAA
GCGGGAAGGGACTGGCTGCTATTGGGCGAAGTGCCGGGGCAGGATCTCCTGTCATCCCACCTTGCTCCTG
CCGAGAAAGTATCCATCATGGCTGATGCAATGCGGCGGCTGCATACGCTTGATCCGGCTACCTGCCCATT
CGACCACCAAGCGAAACATCGCATCGAGCGAGCACGTACTCGGATGGAAGCCGGTCTTGTCGATCAGGAT
GATCTGGACGAAGAGCATCAGGGGCTCGCGCCAGCCGAACTGTTCGCCAGGCTCAAGGCGCGCATGCCCG
ACGGCGAGGATCTCGTCGTGACCCATGGCGATGCCTGCTTGCCGAATATCATGGTGGAAAATGGCCGCTT
TTCTGGATTCATCGACTGTGGCCGGCTGGGTGTGGCGGACCGCTATCAGGACATAGCGTTGGCTACCCGT
GATATTGCTGAAGAGCTTGGCGGCGAATGGGCTGACCGCTTCCTCGTGCTTTACGGTATCGCCGCTCCCG
ATTCGCAGCGCATCGCCTTCTATCGCCTTCTTGACGAGTTCTTCTGAATTGAAAAAGGAAGAGTATGAGT
ATTCAACATTTCCGTGTCGCCCTTATTCCCTTTTTTGCGGCATTTTGCCTTCCTGTTTTTGCTCACCCAG
AAACGCTGGTGAAAGTAAAAGATGCTGAAGATCAGTTGGGTGCACGAGTGGGTTACATCGAACTGGATCT
CAACAGCGGTAAGATCCTTGAGAGTTTTCGCCCCGAAGAACGTTTTCCAATGATGAGCACTTTTAAAGTT
CTGCTATGTGGCGCGGTATTATCCCGTATTGACGCCGGGCAAGAGCAACTCGGTCGCCGCATACACTATT
CTCAGAATGACTTGGTTGAGTACTCACCAGTCACAGAAAAGCATCTTACGGATGGCATGACAGTAAGAGA
ATTATGCAGTGCTGCCATAACCATGAGTGATAACACTGCGGCCAACTTACTTCTGACAACGATCGGAGGA
CCGAAGGAGCTAACCGCTTTTTTGCACAACATGGGGGATCATGTAACTCGCCTTGATCGTTGGGAACCGG
AGCTGAATGAAGCCATACCAAACGACGAGCGTGACACCACGATGCCTGTAGCAATGGCAACAACGTTGCG
CAAACTATTAACTGGCGAACTACTTACTCTAGCTTCCCGGCAACAATTAATAGACTGGATGGAGGCGGAT
AAAGTTGCAGGACCACTTCTGCGCTCGGCCCTTCCGGCTGGCTGGTTTATTGCTGATAAATCTGGAGCCG
GTGAGCGTGGGTCTCGCGGTATCATTGCAGCACTGGGGCCAGATGGTAAGCCCTCCCGTATCGTAGTTAT
CTACACGACGGGGAGTCAGGCAACTATGGATGAACGAAATAGACAGATCGCTGAGATAGGTGCCTCACTG
ATTAAGCATTGGTAACTGTCAGACCAAGTTTACTCATATATACTTTAGATTGATTTAAAACTTCATTTTT
AATTTAAAAGGATCTAGGTGAAGATCCTTTTTGATAATCTCATGACCAAAATCCCTTAACGTGAGTTTTC
GTTCCACTGAGCGTCAGACCCCGTAGAAAAGATCAAAGGATCTTCTTGAGATCCTTTTTTTCTGCGCGTA
ATCTGCTGCTTGCAAACAAAAAAACCACCGCTACCAGCGGTGGTTTGTTTGCCGGATCAAGAGCTACCAA
CTCTTTTTCCGAAGGTAACTGGCTTCAGCAGAGCGCAGATACCAAATACTGTTCTTCTAGTGTAGCCGTA
GTTAGGCCACCACTTCAAGAACTCTGTAGCACCGCCTACATACCTCGCTCTGCTAATCCTGTTACCAGTG
GCTGCTGCCAGTGGCGATAAGTCGTGTCTTACCGGGTTGGACTCAAGACGATAGTTACCGGATAAGGCGC
AGCGGTCGGGCTGAACGGGGGGTTCGTGCACACAGCCCAGCTTGGAGCGAACGACCTACACCGAACTGAG
ATACCTACAGCGTGAGCTATGAGAAAGCGCCACGCTTCCCGAAGGGAGAAAGGCGGACAGGTATCCGGTA
AGCGGCAGGGTCGGAACAGGAGAGCGCACGAGGGAGCTTCCAGGGGGAAACGCCTGGTATCTTTATAGTC
CTGTCGGGTTTCGCCACCTCTGACTTGAGCGTCGATTTTTGTGATGCTCGTCAGGGGGGCGGAGCCTATG
GAAAAACGCCAGCAACGCGGCCTTTTTACGGTTCCTGGCCTTTTGCTGGCCTTTTGCTCACATGTTCTTT
CCTGCGTTATCCCCTGATTCTGTGGATAACCGTATTACCGCCTTTGAGTGAGCTGATACCGCTCGCCGCA
GCCGAACGACCGAGCGCAGCGAGTCAGTGAGCGAGGAAGCGGAAGAGCGCCCAATACGCAAACCGCCTCT
CCCCGCGCGTTGGCCGATTCATTAATGCAGCTGGCACGACAGGTTTCCCGACTGGAAAGCGGGCAGTGAG
CGCAACGCAATTAATGTGAGTTAGCTCACTCATTAGGCACCCCAGGCTTTACACTTTATGCTTCCGGCTC
GTATGTTGTGTGGAATTGTGAGCGGATAACAATTTCACA
Features (pLannotate 1.2.2; 13 found; start..end, strand, type, name):
     35..53      +  promoter       SP6 promoter: promoter for bacteriophage SP6 RNA polymerase
    552..570     -  promoter       T7 promoter: promoter for bacteriophage T7 RNA polymerase
    573..730     +  CDS            lacZα (fragment): LacZα fragment of β-galactosidase; lacZ fragment
    734..1162    +  rep_origin     f1 ori (sequence partly withheld): f1 bacteriophage origin of replication; arrow indicates direction of (+) strand synthesis
   1175..1474    +  CDS            tnpA (fragment): TN5P_ECOLX - Also known as tnp. Experimental evidence at protein level: Swiss-Prot protein existence level 1. Mediates transposition of transposon Tn5 by a 'cut and paste' mechanism. First, the monomeric transposase binds the 19 bp inverted DNA repeats flanking the transposon. Then, dimerization of the DNA- bound transposase creates a synaptic DNA complex. After nicking of the first DNA strand, excision of the transposon proceeds through a series of intermediates. The transposase then mediates the insertion of the transposon at a new site by strand transfer. The activity of the wild- type tran
   1506..2297    +  CDS            neo: KKA2_KLEPN - Also known as kan, nptII. Experimental evidence at protein level: Swiss-Prot protein existence level 1. Resistance to kanamycin, neomycin, paromomycin, ribostamycin, butirosin and gentamicin B. From Klebsiella pneumoniae.
   2301..2317    +  promoter       AmpR promoter (fragment): bla
   2318..3178    +  CDS            AmpR: β-lactamase; bla; confers resistance to ampicillin, carbenicillin, and related antibiotics
   3349..3937    +  rep_origin     ori: high-copy-number ColE1/pMB1/pBR322/pUC origin of replication
   4120..4212    +  CDS            lacI (fragment): lac repressor; lacI; The lac repressor binds to the lac operator to inhibit transcription in E. coli. This inhibition can be relieved by adding lactose or isopropyl-β-D-thiogalactopyranoside (IPTG).
   4225..4246    +  protein_bind   CAP binding site: CAP binding activates transcription in the presence of cAMP. E. coli catabolite activator protein
   4261..4291    +  promoter       lac promoter: promoter for the E. coli lac operon
   4299..4315    +  protein_bind   lac operator: The lac repressor binds to the lac operator to inhibit transcription in E. coli. This inhibition can be relieved by adding lactose or isopropyl-β-D-thiogalactopyranoside (IPTG). lac repressor encoded by lacI
