[The description below was written by a language model from this plasmid's Addgene catalogue record and pLannotate feature annotations shown in this document.]
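Description:
PCRII apoBb.1 is a small bacterial cloning plasmid (about 4.3 kb) built on the Invitrogen pCRII TOPO vector. It carries a 351 bp fragment of the zebrafish (Danio rerio) apolipoprotein gene apobb.1, inserted by TOPO cloning. It serves as a transcription template rather than an expression vector. In E. coli it is maintained through a high-copy ColE1/pUC-type origin, and it can be selected with either ampicillin (β-lactamase) or kanamycin (the neo/nptII gene, preceded by a remnant of Tn5 transposase sequence). An f1 phage origin is also present, which in principle allows single-stranded DNA to be produced.

The feature table does not annotate the insert itself. However, the roughly 500 bp unannotated interval between the SP6 promoter and the oppositely oriented T7 promoter corresponds to the cloning site where the apobb.1 fragment sits. These two convergent phage promoters allow in vitro run-off transcription of either strand, producing antisense riboprobe or a sense control depending on which polymerase is used. The record does not say which orientation the insert took, so it does not identify which promoter yields the antisense strand. The surrounding lac promoter, operator, CAP site and lacZα fragment are the standard backbone elements for blue/white screening, with the insert interrupting lacZα.

The stated purpose is to generate an in situ hybridization probe for zebrafish apoBb.1. This fits the associated study, which surveyed apolipoprotein gene expression in zebrafish.
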