Addgene plasmid #121898: PCRII apoBb.1
Purpose: Plasmid for making zebrafish apoBb.1 in situ probe
Depositing lab: Steven Farber. Depositing organization: Carnegie Institution for Science. Publication: Zebrafish as a model for apolipoprotein biology: comprehensive expression analysis and a role for ApoA-IV in regulating food intake. Otis JP, Zeituni EM, Thierer JH, Anderson JL, Brown AC, Boehm ED, Cerchione DM, Ceasrine AM, Avraham-Davidi I, Tempelhof H, Yaniv K, Farber SA. Dis Model Mech. 2015 Mar;8(3):295-309. doi: 10.1242/dmm.018754. Epub 2015 Jan 29. PubMed 25633982.
Backbone
  Vector backbone: pCRII
  Backbone manufacturer: Invitrogen
  Backbone size w/o insert (bp): 3931
  Total vector size (bp): 4322
  Vector type: Unspecified
Growth in bacteria
  Bacterial resistance: Ampicillin and Kanamycin, 100 & 50 μg/mL
  Growth temperature: 37°C
  Growth strain: DH5alpha
  Copy number: Unknown
Gene/Insert
  Gene/Insert name: ApoBb.1
  Species: D. rerio (zebrafish)
  Insert size (bp): 351
  Entrez Gene: apobb.1 (a.k.a. apobb, apobl, cb235, hm:zeh1207, sb:cb235, si:ch211-219i10.1, wu:fb39c11, wu:fc51e12, zeh1207)
  Cloning method: TOPO Cloning
  Sequencing primers: 5′ GTC GTT ATG CTT TTG CAC CA; 3′ CGA TGG CAT TGT CAA TCA AG
Terms and licenses: Academic/Nonprofit Terms; Industry Terms: Not Available to Industry
How to cite: PCRII apoBb.1 was a gift from Steven Farber (Addgene plasmid # 121898 ; http://n2t.net/addgene:121898 ; RRID:Addgene_121898)
